>Addgene plasmid #223588 | pHR-SNAP-CD80 | addgene full sequence | sequence record 444042 | Addgene NGS Result
CGATACCGTCGACCTCGAGGGAATTAATTCGAGCTCGGTACCTTTAAGACCAATGACTTACAAGGCAGCT
GTAGATCTTAGCCACTTTTTAAAAGAAAAGGGGGGACTGGAAGGGCTAATTCACTCCCAACGAAGACAAG
ATCTGCTTTTTGCTTGTACTGGGTCTCTCTGGTTAGACCAGATCTGAGCCTGGGAGCTCTCTGGCTAACT
AGGGAACCCACTGCTTAAGCCTCAATAAAGCTTGCCTTGAGTGCTTCAAGTAGTGTGTGCCCGTCTGTTG
TGTGACTCTGGTAACTAGAGATCCCTCAGACCCTTTTAGTCAGTGTGGAAAATCTCTAGCAGCATCTAGA
ATTAATTCCGTGTATTCTATAGTGTCACCTAAATCGTATGTGTATGATACATAAGGTTATGTATTAATTG
TAGCCGCGTTCTAACGACAATATGTACAAGCCTAATTGTGTAGCATCTGGCTTACTGAAGCAGACCCTAT
CATCTCTCTCGTAAACTGCCGTCAGAGTCGGTTTGGTTGGACGAACCTTCTGAGTTTCTGGTAACGCCGT
CCCGCACCCGGAAATGGTCAGCGAACCAATCAGCAGGGTCATCGCTAGCCAGATCCTCTACGCCGGACGC
ATCGTGGCCGGCATCACCGGCGCCACAGGTGCGGTTGCTGGCGCCTATATCGCCGACATCACCGATGGGG
AAGATCGGGCTCGCCACTTCGGGCTCATGAGCGCTTGTTTCGGCGTGGGTATGGTGGCAGGCCCCGTGGC
CGGGGGACTGTTGGGCGCCATCTCCTTGCATGCACCATTCCTTGCGGCGGCGGTGCTCAACGGCCTCAAC
CTACTACTGGGCTGCTTCCTAATGCAGGAGTCGCATAAGGGAGAGCGTCGAATGGTGCACTCTCAGTACA
ATCTGCTCTGATGCCGCATAGTTAAGCCAGCCCCGACACCCGCCAACACCCGCTGACGCGCCCTGACGGG
CTTGTCTGCTCCCGGCATCCGCTTACAGACAAGCTGTGACCGTCTCCGGGAGCTGCATGTGTCAGAGGTT
TTCACCGTCATCACCGAAACGCGCGAGACGAAAGGGCCTCGTGATACGCCTATTTTTATAGGTTAATGTC
ATGATAATAATGGTTTCTTAGACGTCAGGTGGCACTTTTCGGGGAAATGTGCGCGGAACCCCTATTTGTT
TATTTTTCTAAATACATTCAAATATGTATCCGCTCATGAGACAATAACCCTGATAAATGCTTCAATAATA
TTGAAAAAGGAAGAGTATGAGTATTCAACATTTCCGTGTCGCCCTTATTCCCTTTTTTGCGGCATTTTGC
CTTCCTGTTTTTGCTCACCCAGAAACGCTGGTGAAAGTAAAAGATGCTGAAGATCAGTTGGGTGCACGAG
TGGGTTACATCGAACTGGATCTCAACAGCGGTAAGATCCTTGAGAGTTTTCGCCCCGAAGAACGTTTTCC
AATGATGAGCACTTTTAAAGTTCTGCTATGTGGCGCGGTATTATCCCGTATTGACGCCGGGCAAGAGCAA
CTCGGTCGCCGCATACACTATTCTCAGAATGACTTGGTTGAGTACTCACCAGTCACAGAAAAGCATCTTA
CGGATGGCATGACAGTAAGAGAATTATGCAGTGCTGCCATAACCATGAGTGATAACACTGCGGCCAACTT
ACTTCTGACAACGATCGGAGGACCGAAGGAGCTAACCGCTTTTTTGCACAACATGGGGGATCATGTAACT
CGCCTTGATCGTTGGGAACCGGAGCTGAATGAAGCCATACCAAACGACGAGCGTGACACCACGATGCCTG
TAGCAATGGCAACAACGTTGCGCAAACTATTAACTGGCGAACTACTTACTCTAGCTTCCCGGCAACAATT
AATAGACTGGATGGAGGCGGATAAAGTTGCAGGACCACTTCTGCGCTCGGCCCTTCCGGCTGGCTGGTTT
ATTGCTGATAAATCTGGAGCCGGTGAGCGTGGGTCTCGCGGTATCATTGCAGCACTGGGGCCAGATGGTA
AGCCCTCCCGTATCGTAGTTATCTACACGACGGGGAGTCAGGCAACTATGGATGAACGAAATAGACAGAT
CGCTGAGATAGGTGCCTCACTGATTAAGCATTGGTAACTGTCAGACCAAGTTTACTCATATATACTTTAG
ATTGATTTAAAACTTCATTTTTAATTTAAAAGGATCTAGGTGAAGATCCTTTTTGATAATCTCATGACCA
AAATCCCTTAACGTGAGTTTTCGTTCCACTGAGCGTCAGACCCCGTAGAAAAGATCAAAGGATCTTCTTG
AGATCCTTTTTTTCTGCGCGTAATCTGCTGCTTGCAAACAAAAAAACCACCGCTACCAGCGGTGGTTTGT
TTGCCGGATCAAGAGCTACCAACTCTTTTTCCGAAGGTAACTGGCTTCAGCAGAGCGCAGATACCAAATA
CTGTTCTTCTAGTGTAGCCGTAGTTAGGCCACCACTTCAAGAACTCTGTAGCACCGCCTACATACCTCGC
TCTGCTAATCCTGTTACCAGTGGCTGCTGCCAGTGGCGATAAGTCGTGTCTTACCGGGTTGGACTCAAGA
CGATAGTTACCGGATAAGGCGCAGCGGTCGGGCTGAACGGGGGGTTCGTGCACACAGCCCAGCTTGGAGC
GAACGACCTACACCGAACTGAGATACCTACAGCGTGAGCTATGAGAAAGCGCCACGCTTCCCGAAGGGAG
AAAGGCGGACAGGTATCCGGTAAGCGGCAGGGTCGGAACAGGAGAGCGCACGAGGGAGCTTCCAGGGGGA
AACGCCTGGTATCTTTATAGTCCTGTCGGGTTTCGCCACCTCTGACTTGAGCGTCGATTTTTGTGATGCT
CGTCAGGGGGGCGGAGCCTATGGAAAAACGCCAGCAACGCGGCCTTTTTACGGTTCCTGGCCTTTTGCTG
GCCTTTTGCTCACATGTTCTTTCCTGCGTTATCCCCTGATTCTGTGGATAACCGTATTACCGCCTTTGAG
TGAGCTGATACCGCTCGCCGCAGCCGAACGACCGAGCGCAGCGAGTCAGTGAGCGAGGAAGCGGAAGAGC
GCCCAATACGCAAACCGCCTCTCCCCGCGCGTTGGCCGATTCATTAATGCAGCTGTGGAATGTGTGTCAG
TTAGGGTGTGGAAAGTCCCCAGGCTCCCCAGCAGGCAGAAGTATGCAAAGCATGCATCTCAATTAGTCAG
CAACCAGGTGTGGAAAGTCCCCAGGCTCCCCAGCAGGCAGAAGTATGCAAAGCATGCATCTCAATTAGTC
AGCAACCATAGTCCCGCCCCTAACTCCGCCCATCCCGCCCCTAACTCCGCCCAGTTCCGCCCATTCTCCG
CCCCATGGCTGACTAATTTTTTTTATTTATGCAGAGGCCGAGGCCGCCTCGGCCTCTGAGCTATTCCAGA
AGTAGTGAGGAGGCTTTTTTGGAGGCCTAGGCTTTTGCAAAAAGCTTGGACACAAGACAGGCTTGCGAGA
TATGTTTGAGAATACCACTTTATCCCGCGTCAGGGAGAGGCAGTGCGTAAAAAGACGCGGACTCATGTGA
AATACTGGTTTTTAGTGCGCCAGATCTCTATAATCTCGCGCAACCTATTTTCCCCTCGAACACTTTTTAA
GCCGTAGATAAACAGGCTGGGACACTTCACATGAGCGAAAAATACATCGTCACCTGGGACATGTTGCAGA
TCCATGCACGTAAACTCGCAAGCCGACTGATGCCTTCTGAACAATGGAAAGGCATTATTGCCGTAAGCCG
TGGCGGTCTGTACCGGGTGCGTTACTGGCGCGTGAACTGGGTATTCGTCATGTCGATACCGTTTGTATTT
CCAGCTACGATCACGACAACCAGCGCGAGCTTAAAGTGCTGAAACGCGCAGAAGGCGATGGCGAAGGCTT
CATCGTTATTGATGACCTGGTGGATACCGGTGGTACTGCGGTTGCGATTCGTGAAATGTATCCAAAAGCG
CACTTTGTCACCATCTTCGCAAAACCGGCTGGTCGTCCGCTGGTTGATGACTATGTTGTTGATATCCCGC
AAGATACCTGGATTGAACAGCCGTGGGATATGGGCGTCGTATTCGTCCCGCCAATCTCCGGTCGCTAATC
TTTTCAACGCCTGGCACTGCCGGGCGTTGTTCTTTTTAACTTCAGGCGGGTTACAATAGTTTCCAGTAAG
TATTCTGGAGGCTGCATCCATGACACAGGCAAACCTGAGCGAAACCCTGTTCAAACCCCGCTTTAAACAT
CCTGAAACCTCGACGCTAGTCCGCCGCTTTAATCACGGCGCACAACCGCCTGTGCAGTCGGCCCTTGATG
GTAAAACCATCCCTCACTGGTATCGCATGATTAACCGTCTGATGTGGATCTGGCGCGGCATTGACCCACG
CGAAATCCTCGACGTCCAGGCACGTATTGTGATGAGCGATGCCGAACGTACCGACGATGATTTATACGAT
ACGGTGATTGGCTACCGTGGCGGCAACTGGATTTATGAGTGGGCCCCGGATCTTTGTGAAGGAACCTTAC
TTCTGTGGTGTGACATAATTGGACAAACTACCTACAGAGATTTAAAGCTCTAAGGTAAATATAAAATTTT
TAAGTGTATAATGTGTTAAACTACTGATTCTAATTGTTTGTGTATTTTAGATTCCAACCTATGGAACTGA
TGAATGGGAGCAGTGGTGGAATGCCTTTAATGAGGAAAACCTGTTTTGCTCAGAAGAAATGCCATCTAGT
GATGATGAGGCTACTGCTGACTCTCAACATTCTACTCCTCCAAAAAAGAAGAGAAAGGTAGAAGACCCCA
AGGACTTTCCTTCAGAATTGCTAAGTTTTTTGAGTCATGCTGTGTTTAGTAATAGAACTCTTGCTTGCTT
TGCTATTTACACCACAAAGGAAAAAGCTGCACTGCTATACAAGAAAATTATGGAAAAATATTCTGTAACC
TTTATAAGTAGGCATAACAGTTATAATCATAACATACTGTTTTTTCTTACTCCACACAGGCATAGAGTGT
CTGCTATTAATAACTATGCTCAAAAATTGTGTACCTTTAGCTTTTTAATTTGTAAAGGGGTTAATAAGGA
ATATTTGATGTATAGTGCCTTGACTAGAGATCATAATCAGCCATACCACATTTGTAGAGGTTTTACTTGC
TTTAAAAAACCTCCCACACCTCCCCCTGAACCTGAAACATAAAATGAATGCAATTGTTGTTGTTAACTTG
TTTATTGCAGCTTATAATGGTTACAAATAAAGCAATAGCATCACAAATTTCACAAATAAAGCATTTTTTT
CACTGCATTCTAGTTGTGGTTTGTCCAAACTCATCAATGTATCTTATCATGTCTGGATCAACTGGATAAC
TCAAGCTAACCAAAATCATCCCAAACTTCCCACCCCATACCCTATTACCACTGCCAATTACCTGTGGTTT
CATTTACTCTAAACCTGTGATTCCTCTGAATTATTTTCATTTTAAAGAAATTGTATTTGTTAAATATGTA
CTACAAACTTAGTAGTTGGAAGGGCTAATTCACTCCCAAAGAAGACAAGATATCCTTGATCTGTGGATCT
ACCACACACAAGGCTACTTCCCTGATTAGCAGAACTACACACCAGGGCCAGGGGTCAGATATCCACTGAC
CTTTGGATGGTGCTACAAGCTAGTACCAGTTGAGCCAGATAAGGTAGAAGAGGCCAATAAAGGAGAGAAC
ACCAGCTTGTTACACCCTGTGAGCCTGCATGGGATGGATGACCCGGAGAGAGAAGTGTTAGAGTGGAGGT
TTGACAGCCGCCTAGCATTTCATCACGTGGCCCGAGAGCTGCATCCGGAGTACTTCAAGAACTGCTGATA
TCGAGCTTGCTACAAGGGACTTTCCGCTGGGGACTTTCCAGGGAGGCGTGGCCTGGGCGGGACTGGGGAG
TGGCGAGCCCTCAGATCCTGCATATAAGCAGCTGCTTTTTGCCTGTACTGGGTCTCTCTGGTTAGACCAG
ATCTGAGCCTGGGAGCTCTCTGGCTAACTAGGGAACCCACTGCTTAAGCCTCAATAAAGCTTGCCTTGAG
TGCTTCAAGTAGTGTGTGCCCGTCTGTTGTGTGACTCTGGTAACTAGAGATCCCTCAGACCCTTTTAGTC
AGTGTGGAAAATCTCTAGCAGTGGCGCCCGAACAGGGACTTGAAAGCGAAAGGGAAACCAGAGGAGCTCT
CTCGACGCAGGACTCGGCTTGCTGAAGCGCGCACGGCAAGAGGCGAGGGGCGGCGACTGGTGAGTACGCC
AAAAATTTTGACTAGCGGAGGCTAGAAGGAGAGAGATGGGTGCGAGAGCGTCAGTATTAAGCGGGGGAGA
ATTAGATCGCGATGGGAAAAAATTCGGTTAAGGCCAGGGGGAAAGAAAAAATATAAATTAAAACATATAG
TATGGGCAAGCAGGGAGCTAGAACGATTCGCAGTTAATCCTGGCCTGTTAGAAACATCAGAAGGCTGTAG
ACAAATACTGGGACAGCTACAACCATCCCTTCAGACAGGATCAGAAGAACTTAGATCATTATATAATACA
GTAGCAACCCTCTATTGTGTGCATCAAAGGATAGAGATAAAAGACACCAAGGAAGCTTTAGACAAGATAG
AGGAAGAGCAAAACAAAAGTAAGACCACCGCACAGCAAGCGGCCGGCCGCTGATCTTCAGACCTGGAGGA
GGAGATATGAGGGACAATTGGAGAAGTGAATTATATAAATATAAAGTAGTAAAAATTGAACCATTAGGAG
TAGCACCCACCAAGGCAAAGAGAAGAGTGGTGCAGAGAGAAAAAAGAGCAGTGGGAATAGGAGCTTTGTT
CCTTGGGTTCTTGGGAGCAGCAGGAAGCACTATGGGCGCAGCGTCAATGACGCTGACGGTACAGGCCAGA
CAATTATTGTCTGGTATAGTGCAGCAGCAGAACAATTTGCTGAGGGCTATTGAGGCGCAACAGCATCTGT
TGCAACTCACAGTCTGGGGCATCAAGCAGCTCCAGGCAAGAATCCTGGCTGTGGAAAGATACCTAAAGGA
TCAACAGCTCCTGGGGATTTGGGGTTGCTCTGGAAAACTCATTTGCACCACTGCTGTGCCTTGGAATGCT
AGTTGGAGTAATAAATCTCTGGAACAGATTTGGAATCACACGACCTGGATGGAGTGGGACAGAGAAATTA
ACAATTACACAAGCTTAATACACTCCTTAATTGAAGAATCGCAAAACCAGCAAGAAAAGAATGAACAAGA
ATTATTGGAATTAGATAAATGGGCAAGTTTGTGGAATTGGTTTAACATAACAAATTGGCTGTGGTATATA
AAATTATTCATAATGATAGTAGGAGGCTTGGTAGGTTTAAGAATAGTTTTTGCTGTACTTTCTATAGTGA
ATAGAGTTAGGCAGGGATATTCACCATTATCGTTTCAGACCCACCTCCCAACCCCGAGGGGACCCGACAG
GCCCGAAGGAATAGAAGAAGAAGGTGGAGAGAGAGACAGAGACAGATCCATTCGATTAGTGAACGGATCT
CGACGGTATCGCCAAATGGCAGTATTCATCCACAATTTTAAAAGAAAAGGGGGGATTGGGGGGTACAGTG
CAGGGGAAAGAATAGTAGACATAATAGCAACAGACATACAAACTAAAGAATTACAAAAACAAATTACAAA
AATTCAAAATTTTCGGGTTTATTACAGGGACAGCAGAGATCCAGTTTGGATCGATAAGCTTGATATCGAA
TTCCTGCAGCCCCGATAAAATAAAAGATTTTATTTAGTCTCCAGAAAAAGGGGGGAATGAAAGACCCCAC
CTGTAGGTTTGGCAAGCTAGCTGCAGTAACGCCATTTTGCAAGGCATGGAAAAATACCAAACCAAGAATA
GAGAAGTTCAGATCAAGGGCGGGTACATGAAAATAGCTAACGTTGGGCCAAACAGGATATCTGCGGTGAG
CAGTTTCGGCCCCGGCCCGGGGCCAAGAACAGATGGTCACCGCAGTTTCGGCCCCGGCCCGAGGCCAAGA
ACAGATGGTCCCCAGATATGGCCCAACCCTCAGCAGTTTCTTAAGACCCATCAGATGTTTCCAGGCTCCC
CCAAGGACCTGAAATGACCCTGCGCCTTATTTGAATTAACCAATCAGCCTGCTTCTCGCTTCTGTTCGCG
CGCTTCTGCTTCCCGAGCTCTATAAAAGAGCTCACAACCCCTCACTCGGCGCGCCAGTCCTCCGACAGAC
TGAGTCGCCCGGGGGGGATCTGGAGCTCTCGAGAATTCTCATGGGCCACACACGGAGGCAGGGAACATCA
CCATCCAAGTGTCCATACCTCAATTTCTTTCAGCTCTTGGTGCTGGCTGGTCTTTCTCACTTCTGTTCAG
GTATGGACAAAGATTGCGAAATGAAACGTACCACCCTGGATAGCCCGCTGGGCAAACTGGAACTGAGCGG
CTGCGAACAGGGCCTGCATGAAATTAAACTGCTGGGTAAAGGCACCAGCGCGGCCGATGCGGTTGAAGTT
CCGGCCCCGGCCGCCGTGCTGGGTGGTCCGGAACCGCTGATGCAGGCGACCGCGTGGCTGAACGCGTATT
TTCATCAGCCGGAAGCGATTGAAGAATTTCCGGTTCCGGCGCTGCATCATCCGGTGTTTCAGCAGGAGAG
CTTTACCCGTCAGGTGCTGTGGAAACTGCTGAAAGTGGTTAAATTTGGCGAAGTGATTAGCTATCAGCAG
CTGGCGGCCCTGGCGGGTAATCCGGCGGCCACCGCCGCCGTTAAAACCGCGCTGAGCGGTAACCCGGTGC
CGATTCTGATTCCGTGCCATCGTGTGGTTAGCTCTAGCGGTGCGGTTGGCGGTTATGAAGGTGGTCTGGC
GGTGAAAGAGTGGCTGCTGGCCCATGAAGGTCATCGTCTGGGTAAACCGGGTCTGGGAGGTAGCGGTAGC
GGTAGCGGTGGAGGTGGAAGCAGCGTTATCCACGTGACCAAGGAAGTGAAAGAAGTGGCAACGCTGTCCT
GTGGTCACAATGTTTCTGTTGAAGAGCTGGCACAAACTCGCATCTACTGGCAAAAGGAGAAGAAAATGGT
GCTGACTATGATGTCTGGGGACATGAATATATGGCCCGAGTACAAGAACCGGACCATCTTTGATATCACT
AATAACCTCTCCATTGTGATCCTGGCTCTGCGCCCATCTGACGAGGGCACATACGAGTGTGTTGTTCTGA
AGTATGAAAAAGACGCTTTCAAGCGGGAACACCTGGCTGAAGTGACGTTATCAGTCAAAGCTGACTTCCC
TACACCTAGTATATCTGACTTTGAAATTCCAACTTCTAATATTAGAAGGATAATTTGCTCAACCTCTGGA
GGTTTTCCAGAGCCTCACCTCTCCTGGTTGGAAAATGGAGAAGAATTAAATGCCATCAACACAACAGTTT
CCCAAGATCCTGAAACTGAGCTCTATGCTGTTAGCAGCAAACTGGATTTCAATATGACAACCAACCACAG
CTTCATGTGTCTCATCAAGTATGGACATTTAAGAGTGAATCAGACCTTCAACTGGAATACAACCAAGCAA
GAGCATTTTCCTGATAACCTGCTCCCATCCTGGGCCATTACCTTAATCTCAGTAAATGGAATTTTTGTGA
TATGCTGCCTGACCTACTGCTTTGCCCCAAGATGCAGAGAGAGAAGGAGGAATGAGAGATTGAGAAGGGA
AAGTGTACGCCCTGTATAAGCGACTCTAGAGTCGACCTGCAGGCATGCAAGCTTGATATCAAGCTTATCG
ATAATCAACCTCTGGATTACAAAATTTGTGAAAGATTGACTGGTATTCTTAACTATGTTGCTCCTTTTAC
GCTATGTGGATACGCTGCTTTAATGCCTTTGTATCATGCTATTGCTTCCCGTATGGCTTTCATTTTCTCC
TCCTTGTATAAATCCTGGTTGCTGTCTCTTTATGAGGAGTTGTGGCCCGTTGTCAGGCAACGTGGCGTGG
TGTGCACTGTGTTTGCTGACGCAACCCCCACTGGTTGGGGCATTGCCACCACCTGTCAGCTCCTTTCCGG
GACTTTCGCTTTCCCCCTCCCTATTGCCACGGCGGAACTCATCGCCGCCTGCCTTGCCCGCTGCTGGACA
GGGGCTCGGCTGTTGGGCACTGACAATTCCGTGGTGTTGTCGGGGAAATCATCGTCCTTTCCTTGGCTGC
TCGCCTGTGTTGCCACCTGGATTCTGCGCGGGACGTCCTTCTGCTACGTCCCTTCGGCCCTCAATCCAGC
GGACCTTCCTTCCCGCGGCCTGCTGCCGGCTCTGCGGCCTCTTCCGCGTCTTCGCCTTCGCCCTCAGACG
AGTCGGATCTCCCTTTGGGCCGCCTCCCCGCAT
Features (pLannotate 1.2.2; 34 found; start..end, strand, type, name):
     38..106     +  CDS            nef (fragment): NEF_HV1Z2 - Experimental evidence at protein level: Swiss-Prot protein existence level 1. Extracellular Nef protein targets CD4(+) T-lymphocytes for apoptosis by interacting with CXCR4 surface receptors. From Human immunodeficiency virus type 1 group M subtype D (isolate Z2/CDC-Z34) (HIV-1).
    108..341     +  LTR            3' LTR (ΔU3): self-inactivating 3' long terminal repeat (LTR) from HIV-1
    366..384     -  promoter       SP6 promoter: promoter for bacteriophage SP6 RNA polymerase
    612..891     +  CDS            TcR (fragment): tetracycline efflux protein; tet; confers resistance to tetracycline
    892..940     -  misc_feature   bom (fragment): basis of mobility region from pBR322
   1042..1077    -  CDS            rop (fragment): Rop protein, which maintains plasmids at low copy number; rop
   1172..1276    +  promoter       AmpR promoter: bla
   1277..2137    +  CDS            AmpR: β-lactamase; bla; confers resistance to ampicillin, carbenicillin, and related antibiotics
   2308..2896    +  rep_origin     ori: high-copy-number ColE1/pMB1/pBR322/pUC origin of replication
   3079..3135    +  CDS            lacI (fragment): lac repressor; lacI; The lac repressor binds to the lac operator to inhibit transcription in E. coli. This inhibition can be relieved by adding lactose or isopropyl-β-D-thiogalactopyranoside (IPTG).
   3142..3471    +  promoter       SV40 promoter: SV40 enhancer and early promoter
   3671..3790    +  CDS            gpt (fragment): XGPT_ECOLI - Also known as gpp, gxu. Experimental evidence at protein level: Swiss-Prot protein existence level 1. Purine salvage pathway enzyme that catalyzes the transfer of the ribosyl-5-phosphate group from 5-phospho-alpha-D-ribose 1- diphosphate (PRPP) to the N9 position of the 6-oxopurines guanine and xanthine to form the corresponding ribonucleotides GMP (guanosine 5'- monophosphate) and XMP (xanthosine 5'-monophosphate), with the release of PPi. To a lesser extent, also acts on hypoxanthine (PubMed:9100006, PubMed:3886014). Does not ribophosphorylate adenine (PubMed:3886014). From Esch
   3790..4125    +  CDS            gpt (fragment): XGPT_ECOLI - Also known as gpp, gxu. Experimental evidence at protein level: Swiss-Prot protein existence level 1. Purine salvage pathway enzyme that catalyzes the transfer of the ribosyl-5-phosphate group from 5-phospho-alpha-D-ribose 1- diphosphate (PRPP) to the N9 position of the 6-oxopurines guanine and xanthine to form the corresponding ribonucleotides GMP (guanosine 5'- monophosphate) and XMP (xanthosine 5'-monophosphate), with the release of PPi. To a lesser extent, also acts on hypoxanthine (PubMed:9100006, PubMed:3886014). Does not ribophosphorylate adenine (PubMed:3886014). From Esch
   4220..4525    +  CDS            frsA (fragment): FRSA_ECOLI - Also known as yafA. Experimental evidence at protein level: Swiss-Prot protein existence level 1. Catalyzes the hydrolysis of esters (PubMed:15808744). Displays esterase activity toward pNP-butyrate (PubMed:15808744). May stimulate mixed-acid fermentation by acting as a fermentation/respiration switch that down-regulates respiration and up- regulates fermentation rates (PubMed:15169777). From Escherichia coli (strain K12).
   4529..4603    +  CDS            small t antigen (fragment): SV40 (simian virus 40) small t antigen
   4605..4670    +  intron         small t intron: SV40 (simian virus 40) small t antigen intron
   4800..4820    +  CDS            SV40 NLS: nuclear localization signal of SV40 (simian virus 40) large T antigen
   5139..5222    +  CDS            large T antigen (fragment): large T antigen from SV40 (simian virus 40)
   5245..5379    +  polyA_signal   SV40 poly(A) signal: SV40 polyadenylation signal
   5546..5875    +  CDS            nef (fragment): NEF_HV1BR - Experimental evidence at protein level: Swiss-Prot protein existence level 1. Extracellular Nef protein targets CD4(+) T-lymphocytes for apoptosis by interacting with CXCR4 surface receptors (PubMed:14990729). From Human immunodeficiency virus type 1 group M subtype B (isolate BRU/LAI) (HIV-1).
   5923..6180    +  LTR            5' LTR (truncated): truncated 5' long terminal repeat (LTR) from HIV-1
   6227..6352    +  misc_feature   HIV-1 Ψ: packaging signal of human immunodeficiency virus type 1
   6336..6674    +  CDS            HIV-1 gag (fragment): gag protein from human immunodeficiency virus 1; gag
   6849..7082    +  misc_feature   RRE: The Rev response element (RRE) of HIV-1 allows for Rev-dependent mRNA export from the nucleus to the cytoplasm.
   7459..7559    +  CDS            Rev (fragment): human immunodeficiency virus 1 (HIV-1) Rev protein; rev; enhances nuclear export of unspliced and incompletely spliced viral mRNAs
   7596..7713    +  misc_feature   cPPT/CTS: central polypurine tract and central termination sequence of HIV-1
   7750..7782    -  misc_feature   MCS (fragment): pBluescript multiple cloning site
   7866..8273    +  promoter       SFFV promoter: spleen focus-forming virus long terminal repeat (LTR) promoter
   8403..8948    +  CDS            SNAP-tag®: human O6-alkylguanine-DNA-alkyltransferase variant that forms covalent bonds with benzylguanine derivatives optimized for bacterial expression
   8979..9728    +  CDS            CD80 (fragment): CD80_RABIT - Experimental evidence at transcript level: Swiss-Prot protein existence level 2. Involved in the costimulatory signal essential for T lymphocytes activation. T-cell proliferation and cytokine production is induced by the binding of CD28 or CTLA-4 to this receptor. From Oryctolagus cuniculus (Rabbit).
   9754..9784    +  misc_feature   MCS (fragment): pUC18/19 multiple cloning site
   9785..9803    +  misc_feature   MCS (fragment): pBluescript multiple cloning site
   9803..10391   +  misc_feature   WPRE: woodchuck hepatitis virus posttranscriptional regulatory element
  10392..21      +  misc_feature   MCS (fragment) (across the origin): pBluescript multiple cloning site
