[The description below was written by a language model from this plasmid's Addgene catalogue record and pLannotate feature annotations shown in this document.]
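Description:
pHR-SNAP-CD80 is a lentiviral transfer plasmid built on the pHR backbone for expressing human CD80 (B7-1), the co-stimulatory ligand for CD28 and CTLA-4, as an N-terminal SNAP-tag fusion in mammalian cells. It is propagated in E. coli as a high-copy plasmid through a ColE1/pUC-type origin and selected with ampicillin via the bla gene. The annotated sequence is about 10.4 kb. Outside the viral region it carries backbone remnants, including an SV40 promoter followed by gpt fragments, SV40 small t intron and poly(A) sequences, and fragments of tetracycline resistance, rop and bom elements. These look like leftovers from earlier vector generations rather than functional parts of the payload.

The viral cassette runs from a truncated HIV-1 5' LTR through the Ψ packaging signal, a partial gag sequence, the Rev response element and the cPPT/CTS. These elements support genome packaging, Rev-dependent nuclear export and efficient transduction. An internal SFFV promoter drives the open reading frame, in which the SNAP-tag coding sequence precedes CD80. The annotation tool matched the CD80 segment to a rabbit ortholog as a fragment, but the catalogue record lists the insert as human. There is a gap between the promoter and the SNAP-tag that the table does not annotate, and the record does not say whether a signal peptide lies there. A WPRE downstream enhances transcript expression, and the ΔU3 3' LTR makes the integrated provirus self-inactivating.

The SNAP-tag reacts covalently with benzylguanine derivatives, which allows specific labelling of the fusion protein with fluorophores or other probes. The associated publication concerns PD-L1:CD80 cis-heterodimers and their effects on CD28, PD-1 and CTLA-4 signalling, so the construct suits stable expression and labelling of CD80 in such studies.
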