Addgene plasmid #223588: pHR-SNAP-CD80
Purpose: Lentiviral expression of human CD80 with SNAP tag in mammalian cells
Depositing lab: Enfu Hui. Depositing organization: University of California, San Diego (UCSD). Publication: PD-L1:CD80 Cis-Heterodimer Triggers the Co-stimulatory Receptor CD28 While Repressing the Inhibitory PD-1 and CTLA-4 Pathways. Zhao Y, Lee CK, Lin CH, Gassen RB, Xu X, Huang Z, Xiao C, Bonorino C, Lu LF, Bui JD, Hui E. Immunity. 2019 Dec 17;51(6):1059-1073.e9. doi: 10.1016/j.immuni.2019.11.003. Epub 2019 Nov 19. PubMed 31757674.
Backbone
  Vector backbone: pHR
  Vector type: Lentiviral ; Mammalian Expression
Growth in bacteria
  Bacterial resistance: Ampicillin, 100 μg/mL
  Growth temperature: 37°C
  Growth strain: NEB Stable
  Copy number: High Copy
Gene/Insert
  Gene/Insert name: CD80
  Species: H. sapiens (human)
  Entrez Gene: CD80 (a.k.a. B7, B7-1, B7.1, BB1, CD28LG, CD28LG1, LAB7)
  Tag / fusion protein: SNAP (N terminal on insert)
  Cloning method: Gibson Cloning
  Sequencing primers: 5′ ccaatcagcctgcttctcgcttc; 3′ ccagaggttgattatcgataagc
Terms and licenses: Academic/Nonprofit Terms; Industry Terms: Not Available to Industry
Depositor comments: Plasmid lab code: L606
How to cite: pHR-SNAP-CD80 was a gift from Enfu Hui (Addgene plasmid # 223588 ; http://n2t.net/addgene:223588 ; RRID:Addgene_223588)
